Addgene plasmid #233322: DEXsynth:ccdb-mTb+ RUBY
Depositing lab: Thomas Baum.
Backbone
  Vector backbone: pICH75322
  Vector type: Gateway destination
Growth in bacteria
  Bacterial resistance: Chloramphenicol and Tetracycline, 25 & 10 μg/mL
  Growth temperature: 37°C
  Growth strain: ccdB Survival
  Copy number: High Copy
Gene/Insert
  Gene/Insert name: DEXsynth:ccdb-mTb+ RUBY
  Species: Other
  Tag / fusion protein: miniTurbo-ID (C terminal on insert)
  Cloning method: Gateway Cloning
Terms and licenses: Academic/Nonprofit Terms; Industry Terms: Not Available to Industry
Depositor comments: This plasmid contains the Gateway technology from Invitrogen; Invitrogen requires purchasing of Gateway Clonase for carrying out the Gateway recombinational cloning reaction http://www.invitrogen.comPlease note that the full plasmid sequence is provided as a reference only, and may not match the exact sequence of the plasmid.
How to cite: DEXsynth:ccdb-mTb+ RUBY was a gift from Thomas Baum (Addgene plasmid # 233322 ; http://n2t.net/addgene:233322 ; RRID:Addgene_233322)
