[The description below was written by a language model from this plasmid's Addgene catalogue record and pLannotate feature annotations shown in this document.]
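Description:
DEXsynth:ccdb-mTb+ RUBY is a 16.2 kb Gateway destination vector built on the pICH75322 backbone and organised as a plant binary plasmid. Nopaline-type left and right T-DNA border repeats flank the payload. Outside the borders sit the pVS1 origin with its RepA and StaA genes, which typically support maintenance in Agrobacterium, and a high-copy ColE1/pUC origin for E. coli. The backbone marker is a tetracycline efflux gene; only a short remnant of a kanamycin resistance gene is annotated. The chloramphenicol resistance listed in the record comes from the Gateway cassette. Because that cassette carries ccdB, the empty vector has to be propagated in a ccdB-tolerant strain.

The T-DNA holds three functional units. The first encodes a chimeric transcription factor that joins the GAL4 DNA-binding domain, the VP16 activation domain and a rat glucocorticoid receptor fragment, ending in a pea rbcS-E9 terminator. This is a GVG-type activator that responds to dexamethasone; the annotation does not identify the promoter driving it. The second unit has six GAL4 UAS repeats and a minimal CaMV 35S promoter upstream of an attR1–CmR–ccdB–attR2 cassette. A BirA-derived coding sequence follows, corresponding to the C-terminal miniTurbo biotin ligase tag, and then an E9 terminator. An LR reaction replaces the cassette with a gene of interest, giving a dexamethasone-inducible miniTurbo fusion suited to proximity-labelling experiments. The third unit is the RUBY reporter. It lies downstream of a cassava vein mosaic virus-derived region and contains the sugar beet genes CYP76AD1 and DODA1, closed by a NOS terminator. About 1.6 kb between DODA1 and the terminator is unannotated and presumably holds the remaining betalain pathway component. RUBY produces a visible red pigment that marks transformed tissue. The deposited sequence is described as a reference only.
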