Features (pLannotate 1.2.2; 37 found; start..end, strand, type, name):
    929..957     -  promoter       tet promoter: E. coli promoter for tetracycline efflux protein gene
    984..1044    -  rep_origin     oriV (fragment): incP origin of replication
   1250..1444    -  rep_origin     pVS1 oriV: origin of replication for the Pseudomonas plasmid pVS1 (Heeb et al., 2000)
   1510..2583    -  CDS            pVS1 RepA: replication protein from the Pseudomonas plasmid pVS1 (Heeb et al., 2000)
   3012..3641    -  CDS            pVS1 StaA: stability protein from the Pseudomonas plasmid pVS1 (Heeb et al., 2000)
   3905..3929    +  misc_feature   LB T-DNA repeat: left border repeat from nopaline C58 T-DNA
   4953..5170    +  CDS            GAL4 DNA binding domain (fragment): DNA binding domain of the GAL4 transcriptional activator; Saccharomyces cerevisiae GAL4 (truncated)
   5181..5414    +  CDS            VP16 AD: transcriptional activation domain of herpes simplex virus protein VP16 (Triezenberg et al., 1988; Cousens et al., 1989); UL48
   5421..6251    +  CDS            Nr3c1 (fragment): GCR_RAT - Also known as Grl. Experimental evidence at protein level: Swiss-Prot protein existence level 1. [Isoform A]: Has transcriptional activation and repression activity. Mediates glucocorticoid-induced apoptosis. Promotes accurate chromosome segregation during mitosis. May act as a tumor suppressor. May play a negative role in adipogenesis through the regulation of lipolytic and antilipogenic gene expression. From Rattus norvegicus (Rat).
   6281..6577    +  terminator     E9 terminator (fragment): terminator and polyadenylation signal from the pea rbcS-E9 gene
   6706..6764    +  terminator     E9 terminator (fragment): terminator and polyadenylation signal from the pea rbcS-E9 gene
   6839..6857    -  misc_feature   MCS (fragment): pUC18/19 multiple cloning site
   6857..6874    +  protein_bind   UAS (fragment): upstream activating sequence mediating Gal4-dependent induction Gal4
   6875..6892    +  protein_bind   UAS (fragment): upstream activating sequence mediating Gal4-dependent induction Gal4
   6893..6911    +  protein_bind   UAS (fragment): upstream activating sequence mediating Gal4-dependent induction Gal4
   6924..6941    +  protein_bind   UAS (fragment): upstream activating sequence mediating Gal4-dependent induction Gal4
   6942..6959    +  protein_bind   UAS (fragment): upstream activating sequence mediating Gal4-dependent induction Gal4
   6960..6978    +  protein_bind   UAS (fragment): upstream activating sequence mediating Gal4-dependent induction Gal4
   6976..7001    +  misc_feature   MCS (fragment): pUC18/19 multiple cloning site
   7025..7071    +  promoter       minimal CaMV 35S promoter: minimal 35S promoter from cauliflower mosaic virus
   7115..7239    +  protein_bind   attR1: mutant version of attR; recombination site for the Gateway® LR reaction LR Clonase™
   7264..7294    +  promoter       lac UV5 promoter: E. coli lac promoter with an "up" mutation
   7318..7347    +  promoter       cat promoter (fragment): promoter of the E. coli cat gene encoding chloramphenicol acetyltransferase
   7348..8007    +  CDS            CmR: chloramphenicol acetyltransferase; cat; confers resistance to chloramphenicol
   8186..8344    +  CDS            ccdA (fragment): CCDA_ECO57 - Also known as H, letA. Experimental evidence at protein level: Swiss-Prot protein existence level 1. Antitoxin component of a type II toxin-antitoxin (TA) system which inhibits the post-segregational killing (PSK) of plasmid-free cells, also referred to as a plasmid addiction system. Binds to and blocks the activity of CcdB; will also remove bound CcdB protein from the CcdB-GyrA complex by forming a CcdA-CcdB complex, a process termed rejuvenation. Functions as a transcriptional corepressor for the ccdAB operon, repression also requires CcdB (By similarity). From Escherichia coli
   8349..8651    +  CDS            ccdB: CCDB_ECOLI - Also known as G, letB, letD. Experimental evidence at protein level: Swiss-Prot protein existence level 1. Toxic component of a type II toxin-antitoxin (TA) system, functioning in plasmid maintainence. Responsible for the post- segregational killing (PSK) of plasmid-free cells, also referred to as a plasmid addiction system. Half-life of over 2 hours. Cell killing by CcdB is accompanied by filamentation, defects in chromosome and plasmid segregation, defects in cell division, formation of anucleate cells, decreased DNA synthesis and plasmid loss. Interferes with the activity of DN
   8695..8819    -  protein_bind   attR2: mutant version of attR; recombination site for the Gateway® LR reaction LR Clonase™
   8866..9636    +  CDS            birA (fragment): BIRA_ECOLI - Also known as bioR, dhbB. Experimental evidence at protein level: Swiss-Prot protein existence level 1. Acts both as a biotin--[acetyl-CoA-carboxylase] ligase and a biotin-operon repressor. In the presence of ATP, BirA activates biotin to form the BirA-biotinyl-5'-adenylate (BirA-bio-5'-AMP or holoBirA) complex. HoloBirA can either transfer the biotinyl moiety to the biotin carboxyl carrier protein (BCCP) subunit of acetyl-CoA carboxylase, or bind to the biotin operator site and inhibit transcription of the operon. From Escherichia coli (strain K12).
   9692..9946    +  terminator     E9 terminator (fragment): terminator and polyadenylation signal from the pea rbcS-E9 gene
   9941..10240   +  CDS            IBMP_CSVMV (fragment): Protein inferred from homology: Swiss-Prot protein existence level 3. Enhances the translation of downstream ORFs on polycistronic mRNAs derived from cassava vein mosaic virus. From Cassava vein mosaic virus (CsVMV).
  10478..11968   +  CDS            CYP76AD1: C76AD_BETVU - Also known as Bv2g029890_ucyh From Beta vulgaris (Sugar beet).
  12035..12859   +  CDS            DODA1: DOD1W_BETVU - Experimental evidence at transcript level: Swiss-Prot protein existence level 2. Opens the cyclic ring of dihydroxy-phenylalanine (DOPA) between carbons 4 and 5, thus producing an unstable seco-DOPA that rearranges nonenzymatically to betalamic acid. From Beta vulgaris (Sugar beet).
  14443..14695   +  terminator     NOS terminator: nopaline synthase terminator and poly(A) signal
  14750..14774   +  misc_feature   RB T-DNA repeat: right border repeat from nopaline C58 T-DNA
  14897..15485   -  rep_origin     ori: high-copy-number ColE1/pMB1/pBR322/pUC origin of replication
  15656..15684   -  CDS            KanR (fragment): aminoglycoside phosphotransferase; aphA-3; confers resistance to kanamycin
  15877..881     -  CDS            TcR (across the origin): tetracycline efflux protein; tet; confers resistance to tetracycline
>Addgene plasmid #233322 | DEXsynth:ccdb-mTb+ RUBY | addgene full sequence | sequence record 464453 | Addgene NGS Result
AGCAAGACGTAGCCCAGCGCGTCGGCCGCCATGCCGGCGATAATGGCCTGCTTCTCGCCGAAACGTTTGG
TGGCGGGACCAGTGACGAAGGCTTGAGCGAGGGCGTGCAAGATTCCGAATACCGCAAGCGACAGGCCGAT
CATCGTCGCGCTCCAGCGAAAGCGGTCCTCGCCGAAAATGACCCAGAGCGCTGCCGGCACCTGTCCTACG
AGTTGCATGATAAAGAAGACAGTCATAAGTGCGGCGACGATAGTCATGCCCCGCGCCCACCGGAAGGAGC
TGACTGGGTTGAAGGCTCTCAAGGGCATCGGTCGACGCTCTCCCTTATGCGACTCCTGCATTAGGAAGCA
GCCCAGTAGTAGGTTGAGGCCGTTGAGCACCGCCGCCGCAAGGAATGGTGCATGCAAGGAGATGGCGCCC
AACAGTCCCCCGGCCACGGGGCCTGCCACCATACCCACGCCGAAACAAGCGCTCATGAGCCCGAAGTGGC
GAGCCCGATCTTCCCCATCGGTGATGTCGGCGATATAGGCGCCAGCAACCGCACCTGTGGCGCCGGTGAT
GCCGGCCACGATGCGTCCGGCGTAGAGGATCCACAGGACGGGTGTGGTCGCCATGATCGCGTAGTCGATA
GTGGCTCCAAGTAGCGAAGCGAGCAGGACTGGGCGGCGGCCAAAGCGGTCGGACAGTGCTCCGAGAACGG
GTGCGCATAGAAATTGCATCAACGCATATAGCGCTAGCAGCACGCCATAGTGACTGGCGATGCTGTCGGA
ATGGACGATATCCCGCAAGAGGCCCGGCAGTACCGGCATAACCAAGCCTATGCCTACAGCATCCAGGGTG
ACGGTGCCGAGGATGACGATGAGCGCATTGTTAGATTTCATACACGGTGCCTGACTGCGTTAGCAATTTA
ACTGTGATAAACTACCGCATTAAAGCTTATCGATGATAAGCTGTCAAACATGAGAATTCTTGAAAATATT
GCGCTGCCATTTTTGGGGTGAGGCCGTTCGCGGCCGAGGGGCGCAGCCCCTGGGGGGATGGGAGCTCGGT
GCCTTGATGTGGGCGCCGGCGGTCGAGTGGCGACGGCGCGGCTTGTCCGCGCCCTGGTAGATTGCCTGGC
CGTAGGCCAGCCATTTTTGAGCGGCCAGCGGCCGCGATAGGCCGACGCGAAGCGGCGGGGCGTAGGGAGC
GCAGCGACCGAAGGGTAGGCGCTTTTTGCAGCTCTTCGGCTGTGCGCTGGCCAGACAGTTATGCACAGGC
CAGGCGGGTTTTAAGAGTTTTAATAAGTTTTAAAGAGTTTTAGGCGGAAAAATCGCCTTTTTTCTCTTTT
ATATCAGTCACTTACATGTGTGACCGGTTCCCAATGTACGGCTTTGGGTTCCCAATGTACGGGTTCCGGT
TCCCAATGTACGGCTTTGGGTTCCCAATGTACGTGCTATCCACAGGAAAGAAGCTTTTTCGACCTTTTTC
CCCTGCTAGGGCAATTTGCCCTAGCATCTGCTCCGTACATTAGGAACCGGCGGATGCTTCGCCCTCGATC
AGGTTGCGGTAGCGCATGACTAGGATCGGGCCAGCCTGCCCCGCCTCCTCCTTCAAATCGTACTCCGGCA
GGTCATTTGACCCGATCAGCTTGCGCACGGTGAAACAGAACTTCTTGAACTCTCCGGCGCTGCCACTGCG
TTCGTAGATCGTCTTGAACAACCATCTGGCTTCTGCCTTGCCTGCGGCGCGGCGTGCCAGGCGGTAGAGA
AAACGGCCGATGCCGGGATCGATCAAAAAGTAATCGGGGTGAACCGTCAGCACGTCCGGGTTCTTGCCTT
CTGTGATCTCGCGGTACATCCAATCAGCTAGCTCGATCTCGATGTACTCCGGCCGCCCGGTTTCGCTCTT
TACGATCTTGTAGCGGCTAATCAAGGCTTCACCCTCGGATACCGTCACCAGGCGGCCGTTCTTGGCCTTC
TTCGTACGCTGCATGGCAACGTGCGTGGTGTTTAACCGAATGCAGGTTTCTACCAGGTCGTCTTTCTGCT
TTCCGCCATCGGCTCGCCGGCAGAACTTGAGTACGTCCGCAACGTGTGGACGGAACACGCGGCCGGGCTT
GTCTCCCTTCCCTTCCCGGTATCGGTTCATGGATTCGGTTAGATGGGAAACCGCCATCAGTACCAGGTCG
TAATCCCACACACTGGCCATGCCGGCCGGCCCTGCGGAAACCTCTACGTGCCCGTCTGGAAGCTCGTAGC
GGATCACCTCGCCAGCTCGTCGGTCACGCTTCGACAGACGGAAAACGGCCACGTCCATGATGCTGCGACT
ATCGCGGGTGCCCACGTCATAGAGCATCGGAACGAAAAAATCTGGTTGCTCGTCGCCCTTGGGCGGCTTC
CTAATCGACGACGCACCGGCTGCCGGCGGTTGCCGGGATTCTTTGCGGATTCGATCAGCGGCCGCTTGCC
ACGATTCACCGGGGCGTGCTTCTGCCTCGATGCGTTGCCGCTGGGCGGCCTGCGCGGCCTTCAACTTCTC
CACCAGGTCATCACCCAGCGCCGCGCCGATTTGTACCGGGCCGGATGGTTTGCGACCGCTCACGCCGATT
CCTCGGGCTTGGGGGTTCCAGTGCCATTGCAGGGCCGGCAGACAACCCAGCCGCTTACGCCTGGCCAACC
GCCCGTTCCTCCACACATGGGGCATTCCACGGCGTCGGTGCCTGGTTGTTCTTGATTTTCCATGCCGCCT
CCTTTAGCCGCTAAAATTCATCTACTCATTTATTCATTTGCTCATTTACTCTGGTAGCTGCGCGATGTAT
TCAGATAGCAGCTCGGTAATGGTCTTGCCTTGGCGTACCGCGTACATCTTCAGCTTGGTGTGATCCTCCG
CCGGCAACTGAAAGTTGACCCGCTTCATGGCTGGCGTGTCTGCCAGGCTGGCCAACGTTGCAGCCTTGCT
GCTGCGTGCGCTCGGACGGCCGGCACTTAGCGTGTTTGTGCTTTTGCTCATTTTCTCTTTACCTCATTAA
CTCAAATGAGTTTTGATTTAATTTCAGCGGCCAGCGCCTGGACCTCGCGGGCAGCGTCGCCCTCGGGTTC
TGATTCAAGAACGGTTGTGCCGGCGGCGGCAGTGCCTGGGTAGCTCACGCGCTGCGTGATACGGGACTCA
AGAATGGGCAGCTCGTACCCGGCCAGCGCCTCGGCAACCTCACCGCCGATGCGCGTGCCTTTGATCGCCC
GCGACACGACAAAGGCCGCTTGTAGCCTTCCATCCGTGACCTCAATGCGCTGCTTAACCAGCTCCACCAG
GTCGGCGGTGGCCCATATGTCGTAAGGGCTTGGCTGCACCGGAATCAGCACGAAGTCGGCTGCCTTGATC
GCGGACACAGCCAAGTCCGCCGCCTGGGGCGCTCCGTCGATCACTACGAAGTCGCGCCGGCCGATGGCCT
TCACGTCGCGGTCAATCGTCGGGCGGTCGATGCCGACAACGGTTAGCGGTTGATCTTCCCGCACGGCCGC
CCAATCGCGGGCACTGCCCTGGGGATCGGAATCGACTAACAGAACATCGGCCCCGGCGAGTTGCAGGGCG
CGGGCTAGATGGGTTGCGATGGTCGTCTTGCCTGACCCGCCTTTCTGGTTAAGTACAGCGATAACCTTCA
TGCGTTCCCCTTGCGTATTTGTTTATTTACTCATCGCATCATATACGCAGCGACCGCATGACGCAAGCTG
TTTTACTCAAATACACATCACCTTTTTAGACGGCGGCGCTCGGTTTCTTCAGCGGCCAAGCTGGCCGGCC
AGGCCGCCAGCTTGGCATCAGACAAACCGGCCAGGATTTCATGCAGCCGCACGGCTGATGGGCTGCCTGT
ATCGAGTGGTGATTTTGTGCCGAGCTGCCGGTCGGGGAGCTGTTGGCTGGCTGGTGGCAGGATATATTGT
GGTGTAAACAAATTGACGCTTAGACAACTTAATAACACATTGCGGACGTTTTTAATGTACTGGGGTGGAT
GCAGTGGGCCCCACTCTGTGGAAGACAATGCCTCCGGAGTAACAGATAAAGCGAAGCTTGAAGGTGCATG
TGACTCCGTCAAGATTACGAAACCGCCAACTACCACGCAAATTGCAATTCTCAATTTCCTAGAAGGACTC
TCCGAAAATGCATCCAATACCAAATATTACCCGTGTCATAGGCACCAAGTGACACCATACATGAACACGC
GTCACAATATGACTGGAGAAGGGTTCCACACCTTATGCTATAAAACGCCCCACACCCCTCCTCCTTCCTT
CGCAGTTCAATTCCAATATATTCCATTCTCTCTGTGTATTTCCCTACCTCTCCCTTCAAGGTTAGTCGAT
TTCTTCTGTTTTTCTTCTTCGTTCTTTCCATGAATTGTGTATGTTCTTTGATCAATACGATGTTGATTTG
ATTGTGTTTTGTTTGGTTTCATCGATCTTCAATTTTCATAATCAGATTCAGCTTTTATTATCTTTACAAC
AACGTCCTTAATTTGATGATTCTTTAATCGTAGATTTGCTCTAATTAGAGCTTTTTCATGTCAGATCCCT
TTACAACAAGCCTTAATTGTTGATTCATTAATCGTAGATTAGGGCTTTTTTCATTGATTACTTCAGATCC
GTTAAACGTAACCATAGATCAGGGCTTTTTCATGAATTACTTCAGATCCGTTAAACAACAGCCTTATTTT
TTATACTTCTGTGGTTTTTCAAGAAATTGTTCAGATCCGTTGACAAAAAGCCTTATTCGTTGATTCTATA
TCGTTTTTCGAGAGATATTGCTCAGATCTGTTAGCAACTGCCTTGTTTGTTGATTCTATTGCCGTGGATT
AGGGTTTTTTTTCACGAGATTGCTTCAGATCCGTACTTAAGATTACGTAATGGATTTTGATTCTGATTTA
TCTGTGATTGTTGACTCGACAGCGGCCGCACCGGCGCGCCATGGCAGATCCAATGAAGCTACTGTCTTCT
ATCGAACAAGCATGCGATATTTGCCGACTTAAAAAGCTCAAGTGCTCCAAAGAAAAACCGAAGTGCGCCA
AGTGTCTGAAGAACAACTGGGAGTGTCGCTACTCTCCCAAAACCAAAAGATCTCCGCTGACTAGGGCACA
TCTGACAGAAGTGGAATCAAGGCTAGAAAGACTGGAACAGCTATTTCTACTGATTTTTCCAAGGTCGAGC
GCCCCCCCGACCGATGTCAGCCTGGGGGACGAGCTCCACTTAGACGGCGAGGACGTGGCGATGGCGCATG
CCGACGCGCTAGACGATTTCGATCTGGACATGTTGGGGGACGGGGATTCCCCGGGTCCGGGATTTACCCC
CCACGACTCCGCCCCCTACGGCGCTCTGGATATGGCCGACTTCGAGTTTGAGCAGATGTTTACCGATGCC
CTTGGAATTGACGAGTACGGTGGGGATCCAATTCAGCAAGCCACTGCAGGAGTCTCACAAGACACTTCGG
AAAATCCTAACAAAACAATAGTTCCTGCTGCATTACCACAGCTCACCCCTACCTTGGTGTCACTGCTGGA
GGTGATTGAACCCGAGGTGTTGTATGCAGGATATGATAGCTCTGTTCCAGATTCAGCATGGAGAATTATG
ACCACACTCAACATGTTAGGTGGGCGTCAAGTGATTGCAGCAGTGAAATGGGCAAAGGCGATACCAGGCT
TCAGAAACTTACACCTGGATGACCAAATGACCCTGCTACAGTACTCATGGATGTTTCTCATGGCATTTGC
CCTGGGTTGGAGATCATACAGACAATCAAGTGGAAACCTGCTCTGCTTTGCTCCTGATCTGATTATTAAT
GAGCAGAGAATGTCTCTACCCTGCATGTATGACCAATGTAAACACATGCTGTTTGTCTCCTCTGAATTAC
AAAGATTGCAGGTATCCTATGAAGAGTATCTCTGTATGAAAACCTTACTGCTTCTCTCCTCAGTTCCTAA
GGAAGGTCTGAAGAGCCAAGAGTTATTTGATGAGATTCGAATGACTTATATCAAAGAGCTAGGAAAAGCC
ATCGTCAAAAGGGAAGGGAACTCCAGTCAGAACTGGCAACGGTTTTACCAACTGACAAAGCTTCTGGACT
CCATGCATGAGGTGGTTGAGAATCTCCTTACCTACTGCTTCCAGACATTTTTGGATAAGACCATGAGTAT
TGAATTCCCAGAGATGTTAGCTGAAATCATCACTAATCAGATACCAAAATATTCAAATGGAAATATCAAA
AAGCTTCTGTTTCATCAAAAATGACTCGACCTAACTGAGTAAGCTAGCTTGTTCGAGTATTATGGCATTG
GGAAAACTGTTTTTCTTGTACCATTTGTTGTGCTTGTAATTTACTGTGTTTTTTATTCGGTTTTCGCTAT
CGAACTGTGAAATGGAAATGGATGGAGAAGAGTTAATGAATGATATGGTCCTTTTGTTCATTCTCAAATT
AATATTATTTGTTTTTTCTCTTATTTGTTGTGTGTTGAATTTGAAATTATAAGAGATATGCAAACATTTT
GTTTTGAGTAAAAATGTGTCAAATCGTGGCCTCTAATGACCGAAGTTAATATGAGGAGTAAAACACTAGA
TCCCCAAACAAGCTTGAAACTGAAGGCGGGAAACGACAATCTGATCATGAGCGGAGAATTAAGGGAGTCA
CGTTATGACCCCCGCCGATGACGCGGGACAAGCCGTTTTACGTTTGGAACTGACATATGAAAATATTTTT
TAATGCATTTTATGACTTGCCAATTGATTGACAACATGCATCAATCCGCGGTTATGACTCTCTTAAGAGA
GTCATGAATTCGAGCGGGAATTGATCCCCCCTCGACAGCTTGCATGCCGGTCGACTCTAGAGGATCCGGG
TGACAGCCCTCCGACGGGTGACAGCCCTCCGACGGGTGACAGCCCTCCGAATTCTAGAGGATCCGGGTGA
CAGCCCTCCGACGGGTGACAGCCCTCCGACGGGTGACAGCCCTCCGAATTCGAGCTCAGTACCCGGGGAT
CTGTCGACCTCGATCGAGATCTTCGCAAGACCCTTCCTCTATATAAGGAAGTTCATTTCATTTGGAGAGG
ACACGCTGAAGCTAGTCGACTCTAGCCTCGAATCCTTAGGTACCACAAGTTTGTACAAAAAAGCTGAACG
AGAAACGTAAAATGATATAAATATCAATATATTAAATTAGATTTTGCATAAAAAACAGACTACATAATAC
TGTAAAACACAACATATCCAGTCACTATGGCGGCCGCATTAGGCACCCCAGGCTTTACACTTTATGCTTC
CGGCTCGTATAATGTGTGGATTTTGAGTTAGGATCCGTCGAGATTTTCAGGAGCTAAGGAAGCTAAAATG
GAGAAAAAAATCACTGGATATACCACCGTTGATATATCCCAATGGCATCGTAAAGAACATTTTGAGGCAT
TTCAGTCAGTTGCTCAATGTACCTATAACCAGACCGTTCAGCTGGATATTACGGCCTTTTTAAAGACCGT
AAAGAAAAATAAGCACAAGTTTTATCCGGCCTTTATTCACATTCTTGCCCGCCTGATGAATGCTCATCCG
GAATTCCGTATGGCAATGAAAGACGGTGAGCTGGTGATATGGGATAGTGTTCACCCTTGTTACACCGTTT
TCCATGAGCAAACTGAAACGTTTTCATCGCTCTGGAGTGAATACCACGACGATTTCCGGCAGTTTCTACA
CATATATTCGCAAGATGTGGCGTGTTACGGTGAAAACCTGGCCTATTTCCCTAAAGGGTTTATTGAGAAT
ATGTTTTTCGTCTCAGCCAATCCCTGGGTGAGTTTCACCAGTTTTGATTTAAACGTGGCCAATATGGACA
ACTTCTTCGCCCCCGTTTTCACCATGGGCAAATATTATACGCAAGGCGACAAGGTGCTGATGCCGCTGGC
GATTCAGGTTCATCATGCCGTTTGTGATGGCTTCCATGTCGGCAGAATGCTTAATGAATTACAACAGTAC
TGCGATGAGTGGCAGGGCGGGGCGTAAACGCGTGGATCCGGCTTACTAAAAGCCAGATAACAGTATGCGT
ATTTGCGCGCTGATTTTTGCGGTATAAGAATATATACTGATATGTATACCCGAAGTATGTCAAAAAGAGG
TATGCTATGAAGCAGCGTATTACAGTGACAGTTGACAGCGACAGCTATCAGTTGCTCAAGGCATATATGA
TGTCAATATCTCCGGTCTGGTAAGCACAACCATGCAGAATGAAGCCCGTCGTCTGCGTGCCGAACGCTGG
AAAGCGGAAAATCAGGAAGGGATGGCTGAGGTCGCCCGGTTTATTGAAATGAACGGCTCTTTTGCTGACG
AGAACAGGGGCTGGTGAAATGCAGTTTAAGGTTTACACCTATAAAAGAGAGAGCCGTTATCGTCTGTTTG
TGGATGTACAGAGTGATATTATTGACACGCCCGGGCGACGGATGGTGATCCCCCTGGCCAGTGCACGTCT
GCTGTCAGATAAAGTCTCCCGTGAACTTTACCCGGTGGTGCATATCGGGGATGAAAGCTGGCGCATGATG
ACCACCGATATGGCCAGTGTGCCGGTCTCCGTTATCGGGGAAGAAGTGGCTGATCTCAGCCACCGCGAAA
ATGACATCAAAAACGCCATTAACCTGATGTTCTGGGGAATATAAATGTCAGGCTCCCTTATACACAGCCA
GTCTGCAGGTCGACCATAGTGACTGGATATGTTGTGTTTTACAGTATTATGTAGTCTGTTTTTTATGCAA
AATCTAATTTAATATATTGATATTTATATCATTTTACGTTTCTCGTTCAGCTTTCTTGTACAAAGTGGTC
CTAGGCGGAGGTGGTTCTGCAAGGGACCCCCCAGTCGCGACCATGATTCCTCTGTTAAACGCAAAGCAGA
TTCTCGGGCAGTTGGATGGGGGGAGTGTGGCGGTCCTGCCAGTAGTCGATAGTACTAATCAATATCTGCT
AGATAGAATAGGTGAGTTAAAAAGCGGAGACGCGTGCATAGCCGAATATCAACAAGCGGGAAGAGGCTCA
CGAGGAAGGAAGTGGTTTAGCCCATTCGGGGCGAATCTGTATCTTTCTATGTTCTGGCGTCTGAAGAGAG
GCCCGGCAGCGATTGGATTAGGCCCGGTCATAGGCATCGTTATGGCTGAGGCTTTAAGAAAGCTAGGTGC
TGACAAAGTGCGAGTGAAGTGGCCAAATGACTTATACTTGCAAGACAGGAAGCTAGCAGGGATTTTAGTC
GAGCTAGCCGGTATCACAGGTGACGCTGCACAAATTGTTATAGGGGCCGGTATCAATGTGGCCATGCGTA
GAGTGGAAGAAAGCGTCGTGAACCAAGGATGGATCACTCTACAGGAGGCTGGAATTAATTTGGATCGAAA
CACCTTAGCTGCGATGCTAATTAGAGAACTGCGTGCGGCACTGGAGCTGTTCGAGCAGGAAGGCTTGGCC
CCCTACCTATCAAGGTGGGAAAAGCTGGATAACTTCATTAACCGTCCAGTGAAATTGATTATTGGAGATA
AGGAAATCTTTGGCATCTCACGAGGGATTGACAAGCAAGGGGCATTACTGCTTGAACAGGATGGGGTTAT
TAAGCCTTGGATGGGAGGGGAAATCTCCTTAAGGTCAGCGGAGAAGGCGTCCGGGAAGCCAATCCCAAAT
CCCCTTCTCGGTCTTGACAGTACCTGATTCGGTTCGAGTATTATGGCATTGGGAAAACTGTTTTTCTTGT
ACCATTTGTTGTGCTTGTAATTTACTGTGTTTTTTATTCGGTTTTCGCTATCGAACTGTGAAATGGAAAT
GGATGGAGAAGAGTTAATGAATGATATGGTCCTTTTGTTCATTCTCAAATTAATATTATTTGTTTTTTCT
CTTATTTGTTGTGTGTTGAATTTGAAATTATAAGAGATATGCAAACATTTTGTTTTGAGTAAAAATGTGT
CAAATCAAGGTTCCAGAAGGTAATTATCCAAGATGTAGCATCAAGAATCCAATGTTTACGGGAAAAACTA
TGGAAGTATTATGTGAGCTCAGCAAGAAGCAGATCAATATGCGGCACATATGCAACCTATGTTCAAAAAT
GAAGAATGTACAGATACAAGATCCTATACTGCCAGAATACGAAGAAGAATACGTAGAAATTGAAAAAGAA
GAACCAGGCGAAGAAAAGAATCTTGAAGACGTAAGCACTGACGACAACAATGAAAAGAAGAAGATAAGGT
CGGTGATTGTGAAAGAGACATAGAGGACACATGTAAGGTGGAAAATGTAAGGGCGGAAAGTAACCTTATC
ACAAAGGAATCTTATCCCCCACTACTTATCCTTTTATATTTTTCCGTGTCATTTTTGCCCTTGAGTTTTC
CTATATAAGGAACCAAGTTCGGCATTTGTGAAAACAAGAAAAAATTTGGTGTAAGCTATTTTCTTTGAAG
TACTGAGGATACAACTTCAGAGAAATTTGTAAGTTTGTGATCCGCAAATGGATCATGCGACCCTCGCCAT
GATCCTCGCGATCTGGTTCATCAGCTTCCACTTCATCAAGCTGCTGTTCTCCCAGCAGACCACCAAGCTG
CTTCCGCCAGGACCAAAGCCGCTTCCGATCATCGGCAACATCCTTGAGGTGGGCAAGAAGCCGCATCGGT
CCTTCGCCAACCTCGCCAAGATTCACGGCCCACTCATTTCCCTCAGACTCGGCTCTGTGACCACCATCGT
TGTGTCCTCTGCCGACGTGGCCAAAGAGATGTTCCTCAAGAAGGATCACCCGCTCTCCAACCGCACGATC
CCGAATAGTGTTACAGCCGGCGACCACCACAAGCTCACCATGTCTTGGCTCCCGGTGTCTCCGAAGTGGC
GCAACTTCCGCAAGATTACCGCCGTGCATCTGCTCTCCCCACAGAGACTCGATGCCTGCCAGACATTCAG
GCACGCCAAGGTGCAGCAGCTCTACGAGTACGTTCAAGAGTGCGCCCAGAAAGGCCAGGCCGTGGATATT
GGCAAGGCCGCCTTTACGACCAGCCTCAACCTCCTCAGCAAGCTGTTCTTCAGCGTCGAGCTGGCGCACC
ACAAGTCCCATACCAGCCAAGAGTTCAAAGAGCTGATCTGGAACATCATGGAAGATATAGGCAAGCCGAA
CTACGCCGACTACTTCCCGATTCTCGGCTGCGTTGACCCATCTGGCATTAGAAGAAGGCTCGCCTGCTCC
TTCGACAAGCTGATCGCCGTGTTCCAGGGCATCATCTGCGAGAGACTCGCCCCAGATTCCTCCACCACAA
CTACCACCACCACCGACGACGTGCTCGATGTGCTCCTCCAGCTGTTCAAGCAGAACGAGCTGACGATGGG
CGAGATCAACCACCTCCTCGTGGACATCTTCGACGCCGGCACCGATACCACATCCTCCACATTCGAGTGG
GTGATGACCGAGCTGATCCGCAATCCAGAGATGATGGAAAAGGCCCAAGAGGAAATCAAGCAGGTCCTCG
GCAAGGACAAGCAGATCCAAGAGTCCGACATCATCAACCTGCCGTACCTCCAGGCGATCATCAAAGAGAC
ACTCCGCCTCCATCCGCCGACCGTGTTCTTGCTCCCAAGAAAGGCCGACACCGATGTCGAGCTGTACGGC
TACATCGTGCCGAAGGATGCCCAGATCCTCGTGAACCTCTGGGCCATTGGCAGGGACCCAAACGCCTGGC
AGAACGCCGATATTTTCAGCCCAGAGCGCTTCATCGGCTGCGAGATCGATGTTAAGGGCCGCGATTTCGG
CCTCCTTCCATTTGGCGCTGGCCGCAGAATTTGCCCAGGCATGAATCTCGCCATCAGGATGCTCACCCTC
ATGCTCGCCACACTCCTCCAGTTCTTCAACTGGAAGCTCGAAGGCGACATCTCCCCGAAGGACCTCGACA
TGGACGAGAAGTTCGGCATTGCGCTCCAAAAGACCAAGCCGCTCAAGCTCATCCCGATTCCGCGCTACGG
TAGCGGAGCTACCAATTTTAGCCTCCTTAAGCAGGCAGGTGATGTAGAAGAGAACCCCGGGCCTATGAAG
ATGATGAACGGCGAGGACGCCAACGACCAGATGATCAAAGAGTCCTTCTTCATCACCCACGGCAACCCGA
TCCTCACCGTCGAGGATACACATCCGCTCAGGCCGTTCTTCGAGACATGGCGCGAGAAGATTTTCTCCAA
GAAGCCGAAGGCCATCCTCATCATCTCCGGCCACTGGGAGACAGTGAAGCCAACCGTGAACGCCGTGCAC
ATCAACGACACCATCCACGACTTCGACGACTACCCAGCCGCCATGTACCAGTTCAAGTACCCAGCTCCAG
GCGAGCCAGAGCTTGCGAGAAAGGTGGAAGAGATCCTCAAGAAGTCCGGGTTCGAGACAGCCGAGACAGA
CCAAAAGAGGGGCCTTGATCACGGCGCCTGGGTTCCACTCATGCTCATGTATCCAGAGGCGGACATCCCG
GTGTGCCAGCTCTCAGTTCAGCCACATCTCGACGGCACCTACCACTACAATCTCGGCAGAGCCCTCGCGC
CGCTCAAGAATGATGGCGTGCTCATTATTGGCTCCGGCAGCGCCACACATCCACTCGATGAGACACCGCA
CTACTTCGATGGTGTTGCCCCTTGGGCCGCTGCCTTCGATTCTTGGCTTAGGAAGGCCCTCATCAACGGC
CGCTTCGAGGAAGTGAACATCTACGAGAGCAAGGCCCCGAACTGGAAGCTCGCCCATCCATTTCCAGAGC
ACTTCTACCCGCTCCACGTTGTGCTCGGCGCTGCTGGTGAAAAGTGGAAGGCCGAGCTGATCCACTCCTC
CTGGGATCATGGCACACTTTGCCACGGCTCCTACAAGTTCACCTCCGCCGGATCCGGAGCAACCAACTTT
AGCCTGCTCAAGCAAGCAGGAGATGTTGAGGAAAATCCTGGCCCCATGACCGCCATCAAGATGAACACCA
ACGGCGAGGGCGAGACACAGCACATCCTCATGATCCCGTTCATGGCGCAGGGCCACCTCAGGCCATTTCT
CGAACTCGCCATGTTCCTCTACAAGCGCTCCCACGTGATCATCACCCTGCTCACAACTCCGCTCAATGCC
GGCTTCCTCAGGCACCTCCTTCACCACCATTCCTACTCCTCCAGCGGCATCAGGATCGTCGAGCTGCCAT
TCAACTCCACCAACCACGGACTCCCACCGGGCATCGAGAACACCGATAAGCTCACACTCCCGCTCGTGGT
GTCCCTCTTCCATTCCACCATCAGCCTCGATCCGCACCTCCGCGATTACATCTCCAGGCATTTCAGCCCA
GCCAGGCCACCACTCTGCGTGATCCATGATGTGTTCCTCGGCTGGGTTGACCAGGTGGCCAAGGATGTGG
GCTCTACAGGCGTGGTGTTCACAACAGGCGGCGCTTATGGCACATCCGCCTACGTGTCCATCTGGAACGA
TCTCCCGCACCAGAACTACTCCGACGACCAAGAGTTCCCGCTGCCAGGCTTCCCAGAGAACCATAAGTTC
CGCAGGTCCCAGCTCCATCGGTTCCTCAGATATGCCGACGGCTCCGACGATTGGTCCAAGTATTTCCAGC
CGCAGCTCCGCCAGTCCATGAAGTCTTTTGGCTGGCTCTGCAACTCCGTGGAAGAGATCGAGACACTCGG
CTTCTCCATCCTCCGCAACTACACCAAGCTGCCGATCTGGGGCATCGGCCCACTTATTGCTTCCCCAGTG
CAGCACTCCTCCTCCGACAACAATTCAACAGGCGCCGAGTTCGTGCAGTGGCTCAGCCTCAAAGAGCCGG
ACTCCGTCCTCTACATCTCCTTCGGCTCCCAGAACACGATCAGCCCGACGCAGATGATGGAACTCGCTGC
TGGCCTTGAGTCCTCCGAGAAGCCATTCCTCTGGGTGATCAGAGCCCCGTTCGGCTTCGACATCAACGAA
GAGATGCGCCCAGAGTGGCTGCCAGAGGGCTTTGAGGAACGCATGAAGGTGAAGAAACAGGGCAAGCTCG
TGTACAAGCTCGGCCCGCAGCTTGAGATCCTCAACCATGAATCCATCGGCGGCTTTCTCACCCACTGCGG
ATGGAACAGCATCCTTGAGTCTCTTCGCGAGGGCGTTCCGATGCTTGGATGGCCACTTGCTGCCGAGCAG
GCCTACAACCTCAAGTACCTCGAAGATGAGATGGGCGTCGCGGTTGAGCTTGCTAGAGGCCTCGAAGGCG
AGATCTCCAAAGAGAAGGTCAAGCGCATCGTCGAGATGATCCTTGAGCGCAACGAGGGCTCCAAAGGCTG
GGAGATGAAGAATCGCGCCGTGGAAATGGGCAAAAAGCTCAAGGACGCCGTGAACGAGGAAAAAGAGCTG
AAGGGCTCCTCCGTGAAGGCGATCGACGATTTCCTCGACGCCGTCATGCAGGCCAAACTTGAGCCAAGCC
TCCAGTGATAGTGAGATGTGCAGATCGTTCAAACATTTGGCAATAAAGTTTCTTAAGATTGAATCCTGTT
GCCGGTCTTGCGATGATTATCATATAATTTCTGTTGAATTACGTTAAGCATGTAATAATTAACATGTAAT
GCATGACGTTATTTATGAGATGGGTTTTTATGATTAGAGTCCCGCAATTATACATTTAATACGCGATAGA
AAACAAAATATAGCGCGCAAACTAGGATAAATTATCGCGCGCGGTGTCATCTATGTTACTAGATCCGATG
ATAAGCTGTCAAACATGAGGGACACGAAGTGGTTTAAACTATCAGTGTTTGACAGGATATATTGGCGGGT
AAACCTAAGAGAAAAGAGCGTTTATTAGAATAATCGGATATTTAAAAGGGCGTGAAAAGGTTTATCCGTT
CGTCCATTTGTATGTGCCAACCACAGGAACCGTAAAAAGGCCGCGTTGCTGGCGTTTTTCCATAGGCTCC
GCCCCCCTGACGAGCATCACAAAAATCGACGCTCAAGTCAGAGGTGGCGAAACCCGACAGGACTATAAAG
ATACCAGGCGTTTCCCCCTGGAAGCTCCCTCGTGCGCTCTCCTGTTCCGACCCTGCCGCTTACCGGATAC
CTGTCCGCCTTTCTCCCTTCGGGAAGCGTGGCGCTTTCTCATAGCTCACGCTGTAGGTATCTCAGTTCGG
TGTAGGTCGTTCGCTCCAAGCTGGGCTGTGTGCACGAACCCCCCGTTCAGCCCGACCGCTGCGCCTTATC
CGGTAACTATCGTCTTGAGTCCAACCCGGTAAGACACGACTTATCGCCACTGGCAGCAGCCACTGGTAAC
AGGATTAGCAGAGCGAGGTATGTAGGCGGTGCTACAGAGTTCTTGAAGTGGTGGCCTAACTACGGCTACA
CTAGAAGGACAGTATTTGGTATCTGCGCTCTGCTGAAGCCAGTTACCTTCGGAAAAAGAGTTGGTAGCTC
TTGATCCGGCAAACAAACCACCGCTGGTAGCGGTGGTTTTTTTGTTTGCAAGCAGCAGATTACGCGCAGA
AAAAAAGGATCTCAAGAAGATCCTTTGATCTTTTCTACGGGGTCTGACGCTCAGTGGAACGAAAACTCAC
GTTAAGGGATTTTGGTCATGAGATTATCAAAAAGGATCTTCACCTAGATCCTTTTAAATTAAAAATGAAG
TTTTAAATCAATCTAAAGTATATATGAGTAAACTTGGTCTGACAGCTAAAACAATTCATCCAGTAAAATA
TAATCGAATATTATGCGCACCCGTGGCCAGGACCCAACGCTGCCCGAGATGCGCCGCGTGCGGCTGCTGG
AGATGGCGGACGCGATGGATATGTTCTGCCAAGGGTTGGTTTGCGCATTCACAGTTCTCCGCAAGAATTG
ATTGGCTCCAATTCTTGGAGTGGTGAATCCGTTAGCGAGGTGCCGCCGGCTTCCATTCAGGTCGAGGTGG
CCCGGCTCCATGCACCGCGACGCAACGCGGGGAGGCAGACAAGGTATAGGGCGGCGCCTACAATCCATGC
CAACCCGTTCCATGTGCTCGCCGAGGCGGCATAAATCGCCGTGACGATCAGCGGTCCAATGATCGAAGTT
AGGCTGGTAAGAGCCGCGAGCGATCCTTGAAGCTGTCCCTGATGGTCGTCATCTACCTGCCTGGACAGCA
TGGCCTGCAACGCGGGCATCCCGATGCCGCCGGAAGCGAGAAGAATCATAATGGGGAAGGCCATCCAGCC
TCGCGTCGCGAACGCC
